>Addgene plasmid #216952 | pST39-Mega'-deltaBSK | addgene full sequence | sequence record 445471 | Addgene NGS Result
AACGCCAGCAACGCGGCCTTTTTACGGTTCCTGGCCTTTTGCTGGCCTTTTGCTCACATGTTCTTTCCTG
CGTTATCCCCTGATTCTGTGGATAACCGTATTACCGCCTTTGAGTGAGCTGATACCGCTCGCCGCAGCCG
AACGACCGAGCGCAGCGAGTCAGTGAGCGAGGAAGCGGAAGAGCGCCTGATGCGGTATTTTCTCCTTACG
CATCTGTGCGGTATTTCACACCGCAATGGTGCACTCTCAGTACAATCTGCTCTGATGCCGCATAGTTAAG
CCAGTATACACTCCGCTATCGCTACGTGACTGGGTCATGGCTGCGCCCCGACACCCGCCAACACCCGCTG
ACGCGCCCTGACGGGCTTGTCTGCTCCCGGCATCCGCTTACAGACAAGCTGTGACCGTCTCCGGGAGCTG
CATGTGTCAGAGGTTTTCACCGTCATCACCGAAACGCGCGAGGCAGCTGCGGTAAAGCTCATCAGCGTGG
TCGTGAAGCGATTCACAGATGTCTGCCTGTTCATCCGCGTCCAGCTCGTTGAGTTTCTCCAGAAGCGTTA
ATGTCTGGCTTCTGATAAAGCGGGCCATGTTAAGGGCGGTTTTTTCCTGTTTGGTCACTGATGCCTCCGT
GTAAGGGGGATTTCTGTTCATGGGGTAATGATACCGATGAAACGAGAGAGGATGCTCACGATACGGGTTA
CTGATGATGAACATGCCCGGTTACTGGAACGTTGTGAGGGTAAACAACTGGCGGTATGGATGCGGCGGGA
CCAGAGAAAAATCACTCAGGGTCAATGCCAGCGCTTCGTTAATACAGATGTAGGTGTTGGCACCATGCAT
CGATCCCGCGAAATTAATACGACTCACTATAGGGAGACCACAACGGTTTCCCTCTAGAGATAGCTTAGCG
ATGTGAAAGAAGCTGGAGAAAACTTTCAAGAAAAAGTTTCTTCTTCAGACGATAAAGAGAAGTCAAAAAA
TAAGCGGAAAATAAAAGGCGTAAATCAGATTAAAAAAGCAACGGATATTAAAAGCTCTACTAAGATTAAA
AGTTCTAATGATATTAAATCATCTACAGATTTAAAAACAATGGGATCATAGATCTAACTATTGGAGGCTA
CTAAAAATGGAAATTAAAAAAATTATGCAAGCCGTGAACGACTTTTTCGGTGAACACGTAGCTCCTCCTC
ATAAAATTACCTCGGTGGAAGCTACTGAAGATGAAGGTTGGAGAGTTATTGTTGAAGTCATTGAAGAACG
AGAATATATGAAAAAATACGCCAAAGATGAAATGCTCGGAACGTACGAGTGCTTTGTAAATAAAGAAAAA
GAAGTCATTTCATTCAAACGACTCGACGTCAGATATAGAAGCGCCATTGGCATTGAAGCATAAACGATAA
GATGGCAGGAGGAACGTAAAAATGACCGTCTTAACAGACAAAAGGAAAAAAGGCAGTGGAGCTTTTATAC
AAGATGACGAGACAAAAGAGGTTCTTTCAAGAGCGCTGAGCTATTTAAAATCCGGCTATTCCATTCATTT
TACAGGTCCTGCCGGCGGAGGCAAAACCTCTTTAGCGCGAGCGCTTGCTAAAAAGAGAAAGCGTCCTGTA
ATGCTGATGCACGGGAATCACGAGCTCAACAACAAAGATTTAATTGGCGATTTTACGGGATACACGAGCA
AAAAAGTAATCGACCAGTACGTTCGTTCTGTCTATAAAAAAGATGAACAGGTGAGTGAAAACTGGCAGGA
TGGCCGATTGCTTGAAGCTGTAAAAAATGGCTATACGCTGATTTACGACGAATTTACTCGTTCTAAGCCT
GCGACGAATAATATCTTTCTATCGATATTAGAAGAAGGCGTGCTGCCGCTGTATGGAGTAAAAATGACCG
ATCCTTTTGTGCGCGTGCATCCCGATTTCCGCGTCATCTTCACAAGCAATCCAGCTGAGTATGCCGGCGT
ATATGATACGCAAGATGCGCTTCTCGACAGGTTAATTACCATGTTTATTGATTATAAAGACATCGACAGA
GAGACAGCGATTTTAACGGAGAAAACGGACGTAGAAGAAGATGAAGCGCGCACAATTGTAACGCTCGTAG
CAAACGTGCGAAACCGCTCTGGAGACGAAAACAGCAGCGGACTTAGCCTGCGGGCTTCGCTTATGATCGC
TACCCTTGCCACGCAGCAAGACATTCCTATCGATGGAAGTGACGAAGATTTTCAAACGTTATGTATCGAT
ATTTTGCATCATCCGCTTACCAAATGTTTGGATGAAGAAAATGCAAAAAGCAAAGCCGAAAAAATCATTT
TAGAAGAATGTAAGAATATAGACACTGAAGAAAAGTAAAGGAGCTTGAAAACATGAGTGAAACAAACGAA
ACAGGTATTTATATTTTTAGCGCCATTCAAACGGATAAAGACGAAGAATTTGGCGCCGTGGAAGTAGAAG
GAACAAAAGCTGAAACATTTTTGATTCGCTACAAAGACGCGGCTATGGTAGCAGCTGAAGTACCGATGAA
AATTTATCATCCTAATCGCCAAAATTTATTAATGCATCAAAACGCAGTAGCAGCGATTATGGACAAGAAC
GATACGGTTATTCCAATCAGCTTTGGGAATGTATTCAAATCAAAAGAAGACGTAAAAGTTCTTTTGGAAA
ACCTTTATCCGCAGTTTGAAAAGCTGTTTCCAGCGATCAAAGGAAAAATTGAAGTCGGTTTAAAAGTAAT
TGGGAAAAAAGAATGGCTTGAGAAAAAAGTAAACGAAAATCCTGAACTTGAGAAAGTATCAGCATCCGTA
AAAGGAAAATCAGAAGCAGCCGGTTATTATGAGCGTATTCAACTTGGAGGAATGGCTCAAAAGATGTTTA
CTTCCCTGCAAAAAGAAGTCAAGACAGATGTGTTTTCTCCGCTTGAAGAAGCAGCGGAAGCAGCAAAAGC
AAATGAGCCAACGGGCGAAACGATGCTTTTAAACGCGTCTTTCTTAATTAACCGAGAAGATGAAGCGAAG
TTTGATGAAAAAGTAAATGAAGCGCATGAAAACTGGAAAGACAAAGCCGATTTTCATTACAGCGGTCCTT
GGCCTGCTTATAATTTTGTGAACATTCGCCTAAAAGTAGAAGAGAAATAACGTGCTTCACAAATTAGTAA
CCGCACCCATTAACCTTGTAGTGAAAATCGGCGAAAAAGTACAGGAAGAAGCTGATAAACAGCTATATGA
CCTTCCGACGATTCAGCAAAAGCTCATTCAGCTTCAAATGATGTTTGAGCTTGGTGAAATTCCAGAAGAA
GCGTTTCAAGAAAAAGAAGATGAATTGTTAATGAGGTACGAAATTGCGAAACGCAGAGAAATTGAACAAT
GGGAAGAGCTAACACAAAAAAGAAATGAGGAATCCTAGATGGGAGAATTACTGTATTTATACGGTTTAAT
TCCAACAAAAGAAGCAGCAGCCATAGAGCCGTTTCCATCTTATAAGGGGTTTGACGGAGAACATTCACTG
TACCCAATTGCGTTTGATCAGGTGACGGCTGTAGTTTCTAAGCTGGATGCTGACACCTATTCAGAAAAAG
TGATTCAAGAAAAAATGGAGCAGGATATGAGCTGGCTGCAGGAAAAAGCATTTCATCATCACGAAACGGT
AGCCGCTTTGTACGAAGAATTTACGATCATTCCATTAAAATTTTGCACCATTTATAAAGGTGAAGAAAGT
CTGCAGGCAGCTATTGAGATTAACAAAGAAAAGATAGAGAATTCACTGACGCTGCTTCAAGGAAATGAAG
AGTGGAATGTGAAAATTTACTGTGATGATACAGAGCTTAAAAAAGGAATCAGCGAAACGAATGAAAGCGT
GAAAGCGAAAAAACAAGAAATTAGTCACTTATCACCAGGAAGACAGTTTTTTGAAAAGAAAAAAATAGAT
CAGCTGATTGAAAAAGAATTAGAGCTTCACAAAAACAAAGTGTGTGAAGAGATACATGACAAGCTAAAAG
AATTATCGCTTTATGACTCTGTTAAAAAGAATTGGAGCAAAGACGTAACTGGCGCAGCTGAACAGATGGC
GTGGAACAGCGTGTTTCTTCTCCCGTCTCTGCAGATTACTAAGTTCGTAAACGAAATAGAAGAGCTTCAG
CAAAGGCTTGAAAATAAAGGCTGGAAGTTTGAAGTGACGGGACCATGGCCGCCCTATCATTTCTCGAGCT
TTGCGTAAAGTAGGAGGAACAGTATGGCAGTCGAACATAATATGCAGTCAAGTACGATTGTAGATGTGCT
CGAAAAGATTTTGGATAAAGGAGTCGTTATAGCGGGGGACATCACCGTAGGAATTGCAGATGTCGAGCTA
TTAACGATAAAGATCCGCTTGATTGTGGCTTCGGTTGATAAGGCAAAAGAAATCGGCATGGACTGGTGGG
AAAATGATCCGTATCTCAGTTCAAAAGGAGCCAATAACAAAGCGCTCGAAGAAGAAAATAAAATGCTGCA
TGAGCGGTTAAAAACGCTTGAAGAAAAAATAGAAACGAAACGTTAAAAACTGTACGCTACTTAAAAAATG
GAGGGATTTACAATGGCAACTGAAACAAAATTAGATAACACACAGGCAGAAAACAAGGAAAATAAAAATG
CGGAAAACGGTTCAAAAGAAAAGAACGGTTCAAAAGCAAGCAAAACAACAAGCAGCGGGCCAATCAAACG
AGCGGTAGCAGGAGGCATCATCGGTGCAACGATTGGATATGTATCGACTCCTGAAAATCGAAAAAGTCTC
CTTGACCGCATTGATACAGACGAATTAAAAAGCAAAGCATCTGATTTAGGAACAAAGGTAAAAGAAAAAT
CAAAAAGCAGCGTGGCCAGCCTGAAAACATCTGCGGGAAGCTTGTTTAAAAAAGATAAAGATAAATCAAA
AGATGATGAAGAAAACGTAAATTCTTCTAGTAGCGAAACAGAAGACGATAACGTTCAAGAGTACGACGAG
TTAAAAGAAGAAAATCAAACTCTTCAAGATCGCTTATCACAGCTTGAAGAAAAAATGAACATGCTTGTTG
AGCTTAGCCTCAATAAAAATCAAGACGAAGAAGCGGAAGATACAGATTCCGACGAAGAAGAGAACGATGA
GAACGATGAAAACGATGAAAACGAGCAGGACGATGAAAACGAAGAAGAAACATCTAAGCCACGTAAAAAG
GATAAAAAAGAAGCTGAGGAAGAAGAAAGTGAAAGTGACGAAGACAGCGAGGAAGAAGAGGAAGATTCTC
GCTCAAACAAAAAAAATAAAAAAGTAAAAACAGAAGAAGAAGACGAAGATGAAAGCGAAGAAGAAAAAAA
GGAAGCGAAACCAAAAAAGTCAACAGCTAAAAAATCAAAAAATACAAAAGCAAAGAAAAACACGGACGAA
GAAGATGATGAAGCAACATCTCTTTCTAGTGAAGACGATACAACAGCCTAAGACGTAAAGGAGGAAAGAA
AGACATGAGTACAGGCCCTTCTTTTTCAACTAAAGACAATACGCTTGAATACTTTGTGAAAGCTTCTAAT
AAACACGGCTTTTCACTTGATATTTCATTAAATGTAAACGGCGCTGTGATTTCCGGTACCATGATTTCAG
CAAAAGAATACTTTGATTACTTAAGCGAAACGTTTGAAGAAGGCAGTGAAGTGGCTCAGGCGCTAAGCGA
ACAATTCTCTTTAGCAAGCGAAGCGAGCGAATCAAACGGAGAAGCAGAAGCCCATTTTATTCATTTGAAA
AATACAAAGATTTACTGTGGAGACAGTAAATCTACTCCTTCTAAAGGCAAAATCTTTTGGAGAGGGAAAA
TAGCAGAAGTAGACGGGTTTTTCTTAGGAAAGATTTCTGATGCAAAATCAACGAGTAAAAAGAGTTCATA
AAAAACGGCGGGGTGATTGCCCCGCCGTTTTTTAGTGATGTGATGAGATGTGCAGCTTCTTTTTTCGATA
CATGAGCGGAGTCATCTTCATTTCTTTTCGAAACTGATTAATAAAATAGCTTGTACTATTAAACCCTACT
TGATAGGCGACTTCCGTCACATTTGCTTCTGCTTGCTGCAGTCCGGATTCGCGAACGCGTCTCGAGAGAT
CCGGCTGCTAACAAAGCCCGAAAGGAAGCTGAGTTGGCTGCTGCCACCGCTGAGCAATAACTAGCATAAC
CCCTTGGGGCCTCTAAACGGGTCTTGAGGGGTTTTTTGCTGAAAGGAGGAACTATATCCGACTAGTAGCC
CGCCTAATGAGCGGGCTTTTTTTTAATTCCCCTATTTGTTTATTTTTCTAAATACATTCAAATATGTATC
CGCTCATGAGACAATAACCCTGATAAATGCTTCAATAATATTGAAAAAGGAAGAGTATGAGTATTCAACA
TTTCCGTGTCGCCCTTATTCCCTTTTTTGCGGCATTTTGCCTTCCTGTTTTTGCTCACCCAGAAACGCTC
GTGAAAGTAAAAGACGCAGAGGACCAATTGGGGGCACGAGTGGGATACATAGAACTGGACTTGAATAGCG
GTAAAATCCTTGAGAGTTTTCGCCCTGAAGAGCGTTTTCCAATGATGAGCACTTTCAAAGTTCTGCTATG
TGGAGCAGTATTATCCCGTGTAGATGCGGGGCAAGAGCAACTCGGACGACGAATACACTATTCGCAGAAT
GACTTGGTTGAATACTCCCCAGTGACAGAAAAGCACCTTACGGACGGAATGACGGTAAGAGAATTATGTA
GTGCCGCCATAACGATGAGTGATAACACTGCGGCGAACTTACTTCTGACAACCATCGGTGGACCGAAGGA
ATTAACCGCTTTTTTGCACAATATGGGAGACCATGTAACTCGCCTTGACCGTTGGGAACCAGAACTGAAT
GAAGCCATACCAAACGACGAGCGAGACACCACAATGCCTGCGGCAATGGCAACAACATTACGCAAACTAT
TAACTGGCGAACTACTTACTCTGGCTTCACGGCAACAATTAATAGACTGGCTTGAAGCGGATAAAGTTGC
AGGACCACTACTGCGTTCGGCACTTCCTGCTGGCTGGTTTATTGCTGATAAATCTGGGGCAGGAGAGCGT
GGTTCACGGGGTATCATTGCCGCACTTGGACCAGATGGTAAGCCTTCCCGTATCGTAGTTATCTACACGA
CGGGTAGTCAGGCAACTATGGACGAACGAAATAGACAGATTGCTGAAATAGGGGCTTCACTGATTAAGCA
TTGGTAAACCGATACAATTAAAGGCTCCTTTTGGAGCCTTTTTTTTTGGACGGACCGGTAGAAAAGATCA
AAGGATCTTCTTGAGATCCTTTTTTTCTGCGCGTAATCTGCTGCTTGCAAACAAAAAAACCACCGCTACC
AGCGGTGGTTTGTTTGCCGGATCAAGAGCTACCAACTCTTTTTCCGAAGGTAACTGGCTTCAGCAGAGCG
CAGATACCAAATACTGTCCTTCTAGTGTAGCCGTAGTTAGGCCACCACTTCAAGAACTCTGTAGCACCGC
CTACATACCTCGCTCTGCTAATCCTGTTACCAGTGGCTGCTGCCAGTGGCGATAAGTCGTGTCTTACCGG
GTTGGACTCAAGACGATAGTTACCGGATAAGGCGCAGCGGTCGGGCTGAACGGGGGGTTCGTGCACACAG
CCCAGCTTGGAGCGAACGACCTACACCGAACTGAGATACCTACAGCGTGAGCTATGAGAAAGCGCCACGC
TTCCCGAAGGGAGAAAGGCGGACAGGTATCCGGTAAGCGGCAGGGTCGGAACAGGAGAGCGCACGAGGGA
GCTTCCAGGGGGAAACGCCTGGTATCTTTATAGTCCTGTCGGGTTTCGCCACCTCTGACTTGAGCGTCGA
TTTTTGTGATGCTCGTCAGGGGGGCGGAGCCTATGGAAA
Features (pLannotate 1.2.2; 14 found; start..end, strand, type, name):
     48..181     +  rep_origin     RSF ori (fragment): Plasmids containing the RSF 1030 origin of replication can be propagated in E. coli cells that contain additional plasmids with compatible origins.
    186..325     -  misc_feature   bom: basis of mobility region from pBR322
    427..618     -  CDS            rop: Rop protein, which maintains plasmids at low copy number; rop
    658..768     +  CDS            mbeC (fragment): MBEC_ECOLX - Experimental evidence at protein level: Swiss-Prot protein existence level 1. Required for efficient mobilization of ColE1 plasmid and is thus essential to promote the specific transfer of the plasmid during conjugation. Probably functions by inducing DNA bending, helping the MbeA relaxase to melt the DNA around the nic site and cleave the phosphodiester bond. Binds specifically double-stranded DNA (dsDNA) containing the ColE1 oriT but does not recognize the inverted repeat (IR). From Escherichia coli.
    855..873     +  promoter       T7 promoter: promoter for bacteriophage T7 RNA polymerase
   3569..3585    +  5'UTR          OsADH 5'-UTR (fragment): translational enhancer from the 5'-UTR of the Oryza sativa alcohol dehydrogenase gene (Sugio et al., 2008)
   4224..4523    +  CDS            gvpJ: GVPJ_BACME - Protein inferred from homology: Swiss-Prot protein existence level 3. Gas vesicles are small, hollow, gas filled protein structures that are found in several microbial planktonic microorganisms. They allow the positioning of the organism at the favorable depth for growth. This protein could be important for the shape determination of the gas vesicle. From Bacillus megaterium.
   5942..6061    -  CDS            ydeC (fragment): YDEC_BACSU - Protein predicted: Swiss-Prot protein existence level 4. From Bacillus subtilis (strain 168).
   6094..6143    +  CDS            SET1 (fragment): solubility-enhancement tag derived from T7 phage gene 10B
   6151..6198    +  terminator     T7 terminator: transcription terminator for bacteriophage T7 RNA polymerase
   6265..6356    +  promoter       AmpR promoter: bla
   6357..7214    +  CDS            bla: BLAT_ECOLX - Experimental evidence at protein level: Swiss-Prot protein existence level 1. TEM-type are the most prevalent beta-lactamases in enterobacteria; they hydrolyze the beta-lactam bond in susceptible beta-lactam antibiotics, thus conferring resistance to penicillins and cephalosporins. TEM-3 and TEM-4 are capable of hydrolyzing cefotaxime and ceftazidime. TEM-5 is capable of hydrolyzing ceftazidime. TEM-6 is capable of hydrolyzing ceftazidime and aztreonam. TEM-8/CAZ-2, TEM- 16/CAZ-7 and TEM-24/CAZ-6 are markedly active against ceftazidime. IRT- 4 shows resistance to beta-lactamase in
   7221..7260    +  terminator     fd terminator: central terminator from bacteriophage fd (Otsuka and Kunisawa, 1982)
   7291..7879    +  rep_origin     ori: high-copy-number ColE1/pMB1/pBR322/pUC origin of replication
