[The description below was written by a language model from this plasmid's Addgene catalogue record and pLannotate feature annotations shown in this document.]
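Description:
pST39-Mega'-deltaBSK is a 7,879-nt bacterial expression plasmid built on the pST39 backbone, a T7-driven vector for expressing multi-gene cassettes in E. coli. It replicates from a ColE1/pMB1-type origin. The neighbouring rop gene and the bom (basis of mobility) region, both pBR322-derived, fit the catalogue's low-copy designation, since Rop restrains copy number. Selection is by ampicillin through a TEM-type beta-lactamase (bla) expressed from its own promoter and followed by an fd terminator. Short annotated matches to an RSF origin, mbeC, a rice ADH 5'-UTR, ydeC and the SET1 tag are fragments. They are most likely backbone remnants or chance similarities rather than functional parts.

The payload lies between a T7 promoter and a T7 terminator, spanning roughly 5.3 kb. The record describes it as "Mega'", a gas vesicle gene set of Priestia megaterium (formerly Bacillus megaterium) and synthetic origin, assembled by Gibson cloning. In this version GvpB (also called GvpA2), GvpS and GvpK have been knocked out. The automated annotation recognises only gvpJ within this region, so the identity, order and number of the remaining gvp genes are not stated. The record also does not say how the three knockouts were made, for example by deletion or by disruption of the coding sequence.

Gas vesicles are hollow, gas-filled protein nanostructures whose formation requires a structural shell protein plus several accessory assembly proteins. The associated study examined gas vesicle assembly through systematic protein-protein interaction analysis. This plasmid appears to supply the rest of the cluster in a background lacking these three components, but the record does not specify its exact experimental role.
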