Addgene plasmid #216952: pST39-Mega'-deltaBSK
Purpose: Mega' with knockout of GvpB, GvpS and GvpK
Depositing lab: George Lu. Depositing organization: Rice University. Publication: Elucidating the assembly of gas vesicles by systematic protein-protein interaction analysis. Iburg M, Anderson AP, Wong VT, Anton ED, He A, Lu GJ. EMBO J. 2024 Oct;43(19):4156-4172. doi: 10.1038/s44318-024-00178-2. Epub 2024 Sep 3. PubMed 39227754.
Backbone
  Vector backbone: pST39
  Vector type: Bacterial Expression
Growth in bacteria
  Bacterial resistance: Ampicillin, 100 μg/mL
  Growth temperature: 30°C
  Growth strain: DH5alpha
  Copy number: Low Copy
Gene/Insert
  Gene/Insert name: Mega' with knockout of GvpB, GvpS and GvpK (alt name: GvpB is also known as GvpA2)
  Species: Synthetic; Priestia megaterium
  Cloning method: Gibson Cloning
Terms and licenses: Academic/Nonprofit Terms; Industry Terms: Not Available to Industry
Depositor comments: Please visit https://www.biorxiv.org/content/10.1101/2023.07.23.550228v1 for bioRxiv preprint.
How to cite: pST39-Mega'-deltaBSK was a gift from George Lu (Addgene plasmid # 216952 ; http://n2t.net/addgene:216952 ; RRID:Addgene_216952)
